>Addgene plasmid #19553 | pcDNA5/FRT/TO HIS DNAJB4 | depositor full sequence | sequence record 9189 | Author sequence
GACGGATCGGGAGATCTCCCGATCCCCTATGGTGCACTCTCAGTACAATCTGCTCTGATGCCGCATAGTT
AAGCCAGTATCTGCTCCCTGCTTGTGTGTTGGAGGTCGCTGAGTAGTGCGCGAGCAAAATTTAAGCTACA
ACAAGGCAAGGCTTGACCGACAATTGCATGAAGAATCTGCTTAGGGTTAGGCGTTTTGCGCTGCTTCGCG
ATGTACGGGCCAGATATACGCGTTGACATTGATTATTGACTAGTTATTAATAGTAATCAATTACGGGGTC
ATTAGTTCATAGCCCATATATGGAGTTCCGCGTTACATAACTTACGGTAAATGGCCCGCCTGGCTGACCG
CCCAACGACCCCCGCCCATTGACGTCAATAATGACGTATGTTCCCATAGTAACGCCAATAGGGACTTTCC
ATTGACGTCAATGGGTGGAGTATTTACGGTAAACTGCCCACTTGGCAGTACATCAAGTGTATCATATGCC
AAGTACGCCCCCTATTGACGTCAATGACGGTAAATGGCCCGCCTGGCATTATGCCCAGTACATGACCTTA
TGGGACTTTCCTACTTGGCAGTACATCTACGTATTAGTCATCGCTATTACCATGGTGATGCGGTTTTGGC
AGTACATCAATGGGCGTGGATAGCGGTTTGACTCACGGGGATTTCCAAGTCTCCACCCCATTGACGTCAA
TGGGAGTTTGTTTTGGCACCAAAATCAACGGGACTTTCCAAAATGTCGTAACAACTCCGCCCCATTGACG
CAAATGGGCGGTAGGCGTGTACGGTGGGAGGTCTATATAAGCAGAGCTCTCCCTATCAGTGATAGAGATC
TCCCTATCAGTGATAGAGATCGTCGACGAGCTCGTTTAGTGAACCGTCAGATCGCCTGGAGACGCCATCC
ACGCTGTTTTGACCTCCATAGAAGACACCGGGACCGATCCAGCCTCCGGACTCTAGCGTTTAAACTTAAG
CTTCTGCAGACCATGCATCATCACCATCACCATGGATCCACCATGGGGAAAGACTATTATTGCATTTTGG
GAATTGAGAAAGGAGCTTCAGATGAAGATATTAAAAAGGCTTACCGAAAACAAGCCCTCAAATTTCATCC
GGACAAGAACAAATCTCCTCAGGCAGAGGAAAAATTTAAAGAGGTCGCAGAAGCTTATGAAGTATTGAGT
GATCCTAAAAAGAGAGAAATATATGATCAGTTTGGGGAGGAAGGGTTGAAAGGAGGAGCAGGAGGTACTG
ATGGACAAGGAGGTACCTTCCGGTACACCTTTCATGGCGATCCTCATGCTACATTTGCTGCATTTTTCGG
AGGGTCCAACCCCTTTGAAATTTTCTTTGGAAGACGAATGGGTGGTGGTAGAGATTCTGAAGAAATGGAA
ATAGATGGTGATCCTTTTAGTGCCTTTGGTTTCAGCATGAATGGATATCCAAGAGACAGGAATTCTGTGG
GGCCATCCCGCCTCAAACAAGATCCTCCAGTTATTCATGAACTTAGAGTATCACTTGAAGAGATATATAG
TGGTTGTACCAAACGGATGAAGATTTCTCGAAAAAGGCTAAACGCTGATGGAAGGAGTTACAGATCTGAG
GACAAAATTCTTACCATTGAGATTAAAAAAGGGTGGAAAGAAGGCACCAAAATTACTTTTCCAAGAGAAG
GAGATGAAACACCAAATAGTATTCCAGCAGACATTGTTTTTATCATTAAAGACAAAGATCATCCAAAATT
TAAAAGGGATGGATCAAATATAATTTATACTGCTAAAATTAGTTTACGAGAGGCATTGTGTGGCTGCTCA
ATTAATGTACCAACACTGGATGGAAGAAACATACCTATGTCAGTAAATGATATTGTGAAACCCGGAATGA
GGAGAAGAATTATTGGATATGGGCTGCCATTTCCAAAAAATCCTGACCAACGTGGTGACCTTCTAATAGA
ATTTGAGGTGTCCTTCCCAGATACTATATCTTCTTCATCCAAAGAAGTACTTAGGAAACATCTTCCTGCC
TCATAGGCGGCCGCTCGAGTCTAGAGGGCCCGTTTAAACCCGCTGATCAGCCTCGACTGTGCCTTCTAGT
TGCCAGCCATCTGTTGTTTGCCCCTCCCCCGTGCCTTCCTTGACCCTGGAAGGTGCCACTCCCACTGTCC
TTTCCTAATAAAATGAGGAAATTGCATCGCATTGTCTGAGTAGGTGTCATTCTATTCTGGGGGGTGGGGT
GGGGCAGGACAGCAAGGGGGAGGATTGGGAAGACAATAGCAGGCATGCTGGGGATGCGGTGGGCTCTATG
GCTTCTGAGGCGGAAAGAACCAGCTGGGGCTCTAGGGGGTATCCCC
[124 nt withheld, positions 2357-2480]
C
[91 nt withheld, positions 2482-2572]
AGGGTGATGGTTCACGTACCTAGAAGTTCCTATTCCGAAGTTCCTATTCTCTAGAAAGTATAGGAACTTC
CTTGGCCAAAAAGCCTGAACTCACCGCGACGTCTGTCGAGAAGTTTCTGATCGAAAAGTTCGACAGCGTC
TCCGACCTGATGCAGCTCTCGGAGGGCGAAGAATCTCGTGCTTTCAGCTTCGATGTAGGAGGGCGTGGAT
ATGTCCTGCGGGTAAATAGCTGCGCCGATGGTTTCTACAAAGATCGTTATGTTTATCGGCACTTTGCATC
GGCCGCGCTCCCGATTCCGGAAGTGCTTGACATTGGGGAATTCAGCGAGAGCCTGACCTATTGCATCTCC
CGCCGTGCACAGGGTGTCACGTTGCAAGACCTGCCTGAAACCGAACTGCCCGCTGTTCTGCAGCCGGTCG
CGGAGGCCATGGATGCGATCGCTGCGGCCGATCTTAGCCAGACGAGCGGGTTCGGCCCATTCGGACCGCA
AGGAATCGGTCAATACACTACATGGCGTGATTTCATATGCGCGATTGCTGATCCCCATGTGTATCACTGG
CAAACTGTGATGGACGACACCGTCAGTGCGTCCGTCGCGCAGGCTCTCGATGAGCTGATGCTTTGGGCCG
AGGACTGCCCCGAAGTCCGGCACCTCGTGCACGCGGATTTCGGCTCCAACAATGTCCTGACGGACAATGG
CCGCATAACAGCGGTCATTGACTGGAGCGAGGCGATGTTCGGGGATTCCCAATACGAGGTCGCCAACATC
TTCTTCTGGAGGCCGTGGTTGGCTTGTATGGAGCAGCAGACGCGCTACTTCGAGCGGAGGCATCCGGAGC
TTGCAGGATCGCCGCGGCTCCGGGCGTATATGCTCCGCATTGGTCTTGACCAACTCTATCAGAGCTTGGT
TGACGGCAATTTCGATGATGCAGCTTGGGCGCAGGGTCGATGCGACGCAATCGTCCGATCCGGAGCCGGG
ACTGTCGGGCGTACACAAATCGCCCGCAGAAGCGCGGCCGTCTGGACCGATGGCTGTGTAGAAGTACTCG
CCGATAGTGGAAACCGACGCCCCAGCACTCGTCCGAGGGCAAAGGAATAGCACGTACTACGAGATTTCGA
TTCCACCGCCGCCTTCTATGAAAGGTTGGGCTTCGGAATCGTTTTCCGGGACGCCGGCTGGATGATCCTC
CAGCGCGGGGATCTCATGCTGGAGTTCTTCGCCCACCCCAACTTGTTTATTGCAGCTTATAATGGTTACA
AATAAAGCAATAGCATCACAAATTTCACAAATAAAGCATTTTTTTCACTGCATTCTAGTTGTGGTTTGTC
CAAACTCATCAATGTATCTTATCATGTCTGTATACCGTCGACCTCTAGCTAGAGCTTGGCGTAATCATGG
TCATAGCTGTTTCCTGTGTGAAATTGTTATCCGCTCACAATTCCACACAACATACGAGCCGGAAGCATAA
AGTGTAAAGCCTGGGGTGCCTAATGAGTGAGCTAACTCACATTAATTGCGTTGCGCTCACTGCCCGCTTT
CCAGTCGGGAAACCTGTCGTGCCAGCTGCATTAATGAATCGGCCAACGCGCGGGGAGAGGCGGTTTGCGT
ATTGGGCGCTCTTCCGCTTCCTCGCTCACTGACTCGCTGCGCTCGGTCGTTCGGCTGCGGCGAGCGGTAT
CAGCTCACTCAAAGGCGGTAATACGGTTATCCACAGAATCAGGGGATAACGCAGGAAAGAACATGTGAGC
AAAAGGCCAGCAAAAGGCCAGGAACCGTAAAAAGGCCGCGTTGCTGGCGTTTTTCCATAGGCTCCGCCCC
CCTGACGAGCATCACAAAAATCGACGCTCAAGTCAGAGGTGGCGAAACCCGACAGGACTATAAAGATACC
AGGCGTTTCCCCCTGGAAGCTCCCTCGTGCGCTCTCCTGTTCCGACCCTGCCGCTTACCGGATACCTGTC
CGCCTTTCTCCCTTCGGGAAGCGTGGCGCTTTCTCATAGCTCACGCTGTAGGTATCTCAGTTCGGTGTAG
GTCGTTCGCTCCAAGCTGGGCTGTGTGCACGAACCCCCCGTTCAGCCCGACCGCTGCGCCTTATCCGGTA
ACTATCGTCTTGAGTCCAACCCGGTAAGACACGACTTATCGCCACTGGCAGCAGCCACTGGTAACAGGAT
TAGCAGAGCGAGGTATGTAGGCGGTGCTACAGAGTTCTTGAAGTGGTGGCCTAACTACGGCTACACTAGA
AGAACAGTATTTGGTATCTGCGCTCTGCTGAAGCCAGTTACCTTCGGAAAAAGAGTTGGTAGCTCTTGAT
CCGGCAAACAAACCACCGCTGGTAGCGGTGGTTTTTTTGTTTGCAAGCAGCAGATTACGCGCAGAAAAAA
AGGATCTCAAGAAGATCCTTTGATCTTTTCTACGGGGTCTGACGCTCAGTGGAACGAAAACTCACGTTAA
GGGATTTTGGTCATGAGATTATCAAAAAGGATCTTCACCTAGATCCTTTTAAATTAAAAATGAAGTTTTA
AATCAATCTAAAGTATATATGAGTAAACTTGGTCTGACAGTTACCAATGCTTAATCAGTGAGGCACCTAT
CTCAGCGATCTGTCTATTTCGTTCATCCATAGTTGCCTGACTCCCCGTCGTGTAGATAACTACGATACGG
GAGGGCTTACCATCTGGCCCCAGTGCTGCAATGATACCGCGAGACCCACGCTCACCGGCTCCAGATTTAT
CAGCAATAAACCAGCCAGCCGGAAGGGCCGAGCGCAGAAGTGGTCCTGCAACTTTATCCGCCTCCATCCA
GTCTATTAATTGTTGCCGGGAAGCTAGAGTAAGTAGTTCGCCAGTTAATAGTTTGCGCAACGTTGTTGCC
ATTGCTACAGGCATCGTGGTGTCACGCTCGTCGTTTGGTATGGCTTCATTCAGCTCCGGTTCCCAACGAT
CAAGGCGAGTTACATGATCCCCCATGTTGTGCAAAAAAGCGGTTAGCTCCTTCGGTCCTCCGATCGTTGT
CAGAAGTAAGTTGGCCGCAGTGTTATCACTCATGGTTATGGCAGCACTGCATAATTCTCTTACTGTCATG
CCATCCGTAAGATGCTTTTCTGTGACTGGTGAGTACTCAACCAAGTCATTCTGAGAATAGTGTATGCGGC
GACCGAGTTGCTCTTGCCCGGCGTCAATACGGGATAATACCGCGCCACATAGCAGAACTTTAAAAGTGCT
CATCATTGGAAAACGTTCTTCGGGGCGAAAACTCTCAAGGATCTTACCGCTGTTGAGATCCAGTTCGATG
TAACCCACTCGTGCACCCAACTGATCTTCAGCATCTTTTACTTTCACCAGCGTTTCTGGGTGAGCAAAAA
CAGGAAGGCAAAATGCCGCAAAAAAGGGAATAAGGGCGACACGGAAATGTTGAATACTCATACTCTTCCT
TTTTCAATATTATTGAAGCATTTATCAGGGTTATTGTCTCATGAGCGGATACATATTTGAATGTATTTAG
AAAAATAAACAAATAGGGGTTCCGCGCACATTTCCCCGAAAAGTGCCACCTGACGTC
Features (pLannotate 1.2.2; 21 found; start..end, strand, type, name):
     28..80      -  misc_feature   bom (fragment): basis of mobility region from pBR322
    235..614     +  enhancer       CMV enhancer: human cytomegalovirus immediate early enhancer
    615..818     +  promoter       CMV promoter: human cytomegalovirus (CMV) immediate early promoter
    820..839     +  promoter       PLtetO-1 promoter (fragment): modified phage lambda PL promoter with tet operator sites (Lutz and Bujard, 1997)
    841..860     +  promoter       PLtetO-1 promoter (fragment): modified phage lambda PL promoter with tet operator sites (Lutz and Bujard, 1997)
    868..901     +  promoter       TRE3GV promoter (fragment): 3rd-generation Tet-responsive promoter that can be activated by binding of Tet-On® 3G, optimized for retroviral and lentiviral vectors
   1023..2033    +  CDS            DNAJB4: DNJB4_HUMAN - Also known as DNAJW, HLJ1. Experimental evidence at protein level: Swiss-Prot protein existence level 1. Probable chaperone. Stimulates ATP hydrolysis and the folding of unfolded proteins mediated by HSPA1A/B (in vitro) (PubMed:24318877). From Homo sapiens (Human).
   2087..2311    +  polyA_signal   bGH poly(A) signal: bovine growth hormone polyadenylation signal
   2315..2336    +  promoter       SV40 promoter (fragment): SV40 enhancer and early promoter
   2357..2590    +  rep_origin     f1 ori (fragment) (sequence partly withheld): f1 bacteriophage origin of replication; arrow indicates direction of (+) strand synthesis
   2595..2642    +  protein_bind   FRT: FLP-mediated recombination occurs in the 8-bp core sequence TCTAGAAA (Turan and Bode, 2011). FLP recombinase from the Saccharomyces cerevisiae 2μ plasmid
   2650..3672    +  CDS            HygR: aminoglycoside phosphotransferase from E. coli; aph(4)-Ia; confers resistance to hygromycin
   3682..3807    +  CDS            ble (fragment): BLE_KLEPN - Experimental evidence at protein level: Swiss-Prot protein existence level 1. Binding protein with a strong affinity to the bleomycin family of antibiotics. Binds to CL990; an antimitotic-antibiotic compound. From Klebsiella pneumoniae.
   3802..3923    +  polyA_signal   SV40 poly(A) signal: SV40 polyadenylation signal
   3996..4012    -  protein_bind   lac operator: The lac repressor binds to the lac operator to inhibit transcription in E. coli. This inhibition can be relieved by adding lactose or isopropyl-β-D-thiogalactopyranoside (IPTG). lac repressor encoded by lacI
   4020..4050    -  promoter       lac promoter: promoter for the E. coli lac operon
   4065..4086    -  protein_bind   CAP binding site: CAP binding activates transcription in the presence of cAMP. E. coli catabolite activator protein
   4099..4191    -  CDS            lacI (fragment): lac repressor; lacI; The lac repressor binds to the lac operator to inhibit transcription in E. coli. This inhibition can be relieved by adding lactose or isopropyl-β-D-thiogalactopyranoside (IPTG).
   4374..4962    -  rep_origin     ori: high-copy-number ColE1/pMB1/pBR322/pUC origin of replication
   5133..5993    -  CDS            AmpR: β-lactamase; bla; confers resistance to ampicillin, carbenicillin, and related antibiotics
   5994..6098    -  promoter       AmpR promoter: bla
