[The description below was written by a language model from this plasmid's Addgene catalogue record and pLannotate feature annotations shown in this document.]
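Description:
pcDNA5/FRT/TO HIS DNAJB4 is a mammalian expression plasmid built on the Invitrogen pcDNA5/FRT/TO backbone and carrying the human DNAJB4 coding sequence (also called HLJ1, DjB4 or DNAJW), a member of the HSP40/DnaJ subfamily B co-chaperones that stimulate ATP hydrolysis and protein folding by HSP70 partners. The cDNA was inserted between BamHI and NotI sites, both retained, and is fused to an N-terminal His tag supplied by the modified backbone. The tag itself is not annotated in the feature table. In bacteria the plasmid replicates from a high-copy ColE1/pUC-type origin and is selected with ampicillin through the bla gene.

Expression is driven by the CMV immediate-early enhancer and promoter. This is followed by short tet operator sequences, which the automated annotation labels as fragments of PLtetO-1 and TRE3GV promoters. In cells that express the Tet repressor, these operators keep transcription off until tetracycline or doxycycline is added; in cells lacking the repressor, the promoter behaves constitutively. The transcript ends at the bGH polyadenylation signal. Downstream lies an FRT site placed directly ahead of a hygromycin resistance gene with an SV40 poly(A) signal. No complete promoter is annotated for this gene, so it is expected to become active only after FLP-mediated integration into a genomic FRT site in a suitable host line, which allows selection of isogenic stable lines.

The construct belongs to a human HSPH/HSPA/DNAJ chaperone expression library. The depositor cautions that the inserts were amplified from pooled reference RNA from ten cell lines and were verified only for gene identity, so polymorphisms with possible functional effects may be present.
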