Addgene plasmid #19553: pcDNA5/FRT/TO HIS DNAJB4
Depositing lab: Harm Kampinga. Depositing organization: University Medical Center Groningen. Publication: Computational analysis of the human HSPH/HSPA/DNAJ family and cloning of a human HSPH/HSPA/DNAJ expression library. Hageman J, Kampinga HH. Cell Stress Chaperones. 2009 Jan;14(1):1-21. doi: 10.1007/s12192-008-0060-2. Epub 2008 Aug 7. PubMed 18686016.
Backbone
  Vector backbone: pcDNA5/FRT/TO
  Backbone manufacturer: Invitrogen
  Backbone size w/o insert (bp): 5137
  Vector type: Mammalian Expression
  Selectable markers: Hygromycin
Growth in bacteria
  Bacterial resistance: Ampicillin, 100 μg/mL
  Growth temperature: 37°C
  Growth strain: DH5alpha
  Copy number: High Copy
Gene/Insert
  Gene/Insert name: DnaJ (Hsp40) homolog, subfamily B, member 4 (alt names: DNAJB4; DjB4; HLJ1; DNAJW)
  Species: H. sapiens (human)
  Insert size (bp): 1043
  Entrez Gene: DNAJB4 (a.k.a. DNAJW, DjB4, HLJ1)
  Tag / fusion protein: His (N terminal on backbone)
  Cloning method: Restriction Enzyme; 5′ cloning site BamHI (not destroyed); 3′ cloning site NotI (not destroyed)
  Sequencing primers: 5′ LNCX; 3′ BGH-rev
Terms and licenses: Academic/Nonprofit Terms; Industry Terms: Not Available to Industry
Depositor comments: Part of the HSP40 gene family Disclaimer: For cloning the various HSP genes, the Stratagene reference RNA for cDNA synthesis was used and genes were amplified from this mixture that originates from 10 different cell lines from different somatic origin and ultimately coming from 10 different individuals. This strategy was used to maximize the chance for the presence of individual HSP transcripts. Users must be aware that this mixture thus represents 20 complete haploid genomes, meaning that for each individual gene there might be polymorphisms that could potentially have functional consequences. The library was sequence verified only for the presence of the correct gene.
How to cite: pcDNA5/FRT/TO HIS DNAJB4 was a gift from Harm Kampinga (Addgene plasmid # 19553)
