>Addgene plasmid #19553 | pcDNA5/FRT/TO HIS DNAJB4 | addgene partial sequence | sequence record 25330 | 19553 with LNCX
GCTGTTTTGACCTCCATAGAAGACACCGGGACCGATCCAGCCTCCGGACTCTAGCGTTTAAACTTAAGCT
TCTGCAGACCATGCATCATCACCATCACCATGGATCCACCATGGGGAAAGACTATTATTGCATTTTGGGA
ATTGAGAAAGGAGCTTCAGATGAAGATATTAAAAAGGCTTACCGAAAACAAGCCCTCAAATTTCATCCGG
ACAAGAACAAATCTCCTCAGGCAGAGGAAAAATTTAAAGAGGTCGCAGAAGCTTATGAAGTATTGAGTGA
TCCTAAAAAGAGAGAAATATATGATCAGTTTGGGGAGGAAGGGTTGAAAGGAGGAGCAGGAGGTACTGAT
GGACAAGGAGGTACCTTCCGGTACACCTTTCATGGCGATCCTCATGCTACATTTGCTGCATTTTTCGGAG
GGTCCAACCCCTTTGAAATTTTCTTTGGAAGACGAATGGGTGGTGGTAGAGATTCTGAAGAAATGGAAAT
AGATGGTGATCCTTTTAGTGCCTTTGGTTTCAGCATGAATGGATATCCAAGAGACAGGAATTCTGTGGGG
CCATCCCGCCTCAAACAAGATCCTCCAGTTATTCATGAACTTAGAGTATCACTTGAAGAGATATATAGTG
GTTGTACCAAACGGATGAAGATTTCTCGAAAAAGGCTAAACGCTGATGGAAGGAGTTACAGATCTGAGGA
CAAAATTCTTACCATTGAGATTAAAAAAGGGTGGAAAGAAGGCACCAAAATTACTTTTCCAAGAGAAGGA
GATGAAANACCAAATAGTA
